>Addgene plasmid #138201 | TGT-His | addgene full sequence | sequence record 273191 | Addgene NGS Result
AGCTTGGGAAACCATAAGACCGAGATAGAGT
[37 nt withheld, positions 32-68]
AAAGAACGTGGACTCCAACGTCAAAGG
[141 nt withheld, positions 96-236]
G
[46 nt withheld, positions 238-283]
A
[95 nt withheld, positions 285-379]
TATGCGGTGTGAAATACCGCACAGATGCGTAAGGAGAAAATACCGCATCAGGCGCCATTCGCCATTCAGG
CTGCGCAACTGTTGGGAAGGGCGATCGGTGCGGGCCTCTTCGCTATTACGCCAGCTGGCGAAAGGGGGAT
GTGCTGCAAGGCGATTAAGTTGGGTAACGCCAGGGTTTTCCCAGTCACGACGTTGTAAAACGACGGCCAG
TGAATTGATCGAGATCGTGATCCGGATCAAGATCCAGATCGAATTCCATGGTCTCAACTTTCACAGGCTG
TCGCCGTGCTCATTTGATTGAACCGGTCAGCTACGGTTCGAATGCGTCAGCGTCAGCGATCTGCAGGGCC
AGTGAATTCGAGCTCGGTACCTCGCGAATGCATCTAGATATCGGATCCTAATACGACTCACTATAGGGAA
TAATTTTGTTTAACTTTAAGAAGGAGATATAATGAAATTTGAACTGGACACCACCGACGGTCGCGCACGC
CGTGGCCGCCTGGTCTTTGATCGTGGCGTAGTGGAAACGCCTTGTTTTATGCCTGTTGGCACCTACGGCA
CCGTAAAAGGGATGACGCCGGAAGAAGTTGAAGCCACTGGCGCGCAAATTATCCTCGGCAACACCTTCCA
CCTGTGGCTGCGCCCGGGCCAGGAAATCATGAAACTGCACGGCGATCTGCACGATTTTATGCAGTGGAAG
GGGCCGATCCTCACCGACTCCGGCGGCTTCCAGGTCTTCAGCCTTGGCGATATTCGTAAAATCACCGAAC
AGGGCGTGCACTTCCGTAACCCGATCAACGGCGATCCGATTTTCCTCGATCCTGAAAAATCAATGGAGAT
TCAGTACGATCTTGGTTCGGATATCGTCATGATCTTTGATGAGTGTACGCCGTATCCTGCTGACTGGGAT
TACGCAAAACGCTCCATGGAGATGTCTCTGCGTTGGGCGAAGCGTAGCCGTGAGCGTTTTGACAGTCTCG
GAAACAAAAATGCGCTGTTTGGTATCATCCAGGGCAGCGTTTACGAAGATTTACGTGATATTTCTGTTAA
AGGTCTGGTAGATATCGGTTTTGATGGCTACGCTGTCGGCGGTCTGGCTGTGGGTGAGCCGAAAGCAGAT
ATGCACCGCATTCTGGAGCATGTATGCCCGCAAATTCCGGCAGACAAACCGCGTTACCTGATGGGCGTTG
GTAAACCAGAAGACCTGGTTGAAGGCGTACGTCGTGGTATCGATATGTTTGACTGCGTAATGCCAACCCG
CAACGCCCGAAATGGTCATTTGTTCGTGACCGATGGCGTGGTGAAAATCCGCAATGCGAAGTATAAGAGC
GATACTGGCCCACTCGATCCTGAGTGTGATTGCTACACCTGTCGCAATTATTCACGCGCTTACTTGCATC
ATCTTGACCGTTGCAACGAAATATTAGGCGCGCGACTCAACACCATTCATAACCTTCGTTACTACCAGCG
TTTGATGGCGGGTTTACGCAAGGCTATTGAAGAGGGTAAATTAGAGAGCTTCGTAACTGATTTTTACCAG
CGTCAGGGGCGAGAAGTACCACCTTTGAACGTTGATCACCATCACCACCATCACTAAAAAGGCGGGCCTC
GAGCAAAGCCCGCCGAAAGGCGGGCTTTTCTGTGTAAGCTTATCGGCAGCTACGGTAAGCTAAGGTCGTC
AGCATCAGAAGGGATCTTGCTGCCGCCCGAAAGGAGATAGGATCCAAGCTTGATCCAGATCCCGATCTGG
ATCCAGATCCGGATCGCAGCTTGGCGTAATCATGGTCATAGCTGTTTCCTGTGTGAAATTGTTATCCGCT
CACAATTCCACACAACATACGAGCCGGAAGCATAAAGTGTAAAGCCTGGGGTGCCTAATGAGTGAGCTAA
CTCACATTAATTGCGTTGCGCTCACTGCCCGCTTTCCAGTCGGGAAACCTGTCGTGCCAGCTGCATTAAT
GAATCGGCCAACGCGCGGGGAGAGGCGGTTTGCGTATTGGGCGCTCTTCCGCTTCCTCGCTCACTGACTC
GCTGCGCTCGGTCGTTCGGCTGCGGCGAGCGGTATCAGCTCACTCAAAGGCGGTAATACGGTTATCCACA
GAATCAGGGGATAACGCAGGAAAGAACATGTGAGCAAAAGGCCAGCAAAAGGCCAGGAACCGTAAAAAGG
CCGCGTTGCTGGCGTTTTTCCATAGGCTCCGCCCCCCTGACGAGCATCACAAAAATCGACGCTCAAGTCA
GAGGTGGCGAAACCCGACAGGACTATAAAGATACCAGGCGTTTCCCCCTGGAAGCTCCCTCGTGCGCTCT
CCTGTTCCGACCCTGCCGCTTACCGGATACCTGTCCGCCTTTCTCCCTTCGGGAAGCGTGGCGCTTTCTC
ATAGCTCACGCTGTAGGTATCTCAGTTCGGTGTAGGTCGTTCGCTCCAAGCTGGGCTGTGTGCACGAACC
CCCCGTTCAGCCCGACCGCTGCGCCTTATCCGGTAACTATCGTCTTGAGTCCAACCCGGTAAGACACGAC
TTATCGCCACTGGCAGCAGCCACTGGTAACAGGATTAGCAGAGCGAGGTATGTAGGCGGTGCTACAGAGT
TCTTGAAGTGGTGGCCTAACTACGGCTACACTAGAAGAACAGTATTTGGTATCTGCGCTCTGCTGAAGCC
AGTTACCTTCGGAAAAAGAGTTGGTAGCTCTTGATCCGGCAAACAAACCACCGCTGGTAGCGGTGGTTTT
TTTGTTTGCAAGCAGCAGATTACGCGCAGAAAAAAAGGATCTCAAGAAGATCCTTTGATCTTTTCTACGG
GGTCTGACGCTCAGTGGAACGAAAACTCACGTTAAGGGATTTTGGTCATGAGATTATCAAAAAGGATCTT
CACCTAGATCCTTTTAAATTAAAAATGAAGTTTTAAATCAATCTAAAGTATATATGAGTAAACTTGGTCT
GACAGTTACCAATGCTTAATCAGTGAGGCACCTATCTCAGCGATCTGTCTATTTCGTTCATCCATAGTTG
CCTGACTCCCCGTCGTGTAGATAACTACGATACGGGAGGGCTTACCATCTGGCCCCAGTGCTGCAATGAT
ACCGCAGCTTGGGAAACCATAAGAGCTGAAGCCAGTTACCTTCGGAAAAAGAGTTGGTAGCTCTTGATCC
GGCAAACAAACCACCGCTGGTAGCGGTGGTTTTTTTGTTTGCAAGCAGCAGATTACGCGCAGAAAAAAAG
GATCTCAAGAAGATCCTTTGATCTTTTCTACGGGGTCTGACGCTCAGTGGAACGAAAACTCACGTTAAGG
GATTTTGGTCATGAGCTTGCGCCGTCCCGTCAAGTCAGCGTAATGCTCTGCCAGTGTTACAACCAATTAA
CCAATTCTGATTAGAAAAACTCATCGAGCATCAAATGAAACTGCAATTTATTCACATCAGGATTATCAAT
ACCATATTTTTGAAAAAGCCGTTTCTGTAATGAAGGAGAAAACTCACCGAGGCAGTTCCATAGGATGGCA
AGATCCTGGTATCGGTCTGCGATTCCGACTCGTCCAACATCAATACAACCTATTAATTTCCCCTCGTCAA
AAATAAGGTTATCAAGTGAGAAATCACCATGAGTGACGACTGAATCCGGTGAGAATGGCAAAAGTTTATG
CATTTCTTTCCAGACTTGTTCAACAGGCCAGCCATTACGCTCGTCATCAAAATCACTCGCATCAACCAAA
CCGTTATTCATTCGTGATTGCGCCTGAGCAAGACGAAATACGCGATCGCTGTTAAAAGGACAATTACAAA
CAGGAATCGAATGCAACCGGCGCAGGAACACTGCCAGCGCATCAACAATATTTTCACCTGAATCAGGATA
TTCTTCTAATACCTGGAATGCTGTTTTTCCGGGGATCGCAGTGGTGAGTAACCATGCATCATCAGGAGTA
CGGATAAAATGCTTGATGGTCGGAAGAGGCATAAATTCCGTCAGCCAGTTTAGTCTGACCATCTCATCTG
TAACATCATTGGCAACGCTACCTTTGCCATGTTTCAGAAACAACTCTGGCGCATCGGGCTTCCCATACAA
GCGATAGATTGTCGCACCTGATTGCCCGACATTATCGCGAGCCCATTTATACCCATATAAATCAGCATCC
ATGTTGGAATTTAATCGCGGCCTCGACGTTTCCCGTTGAATATGGCTCATAACACCCCTTGTATTACTGT
TTATGTAAGCAGACAGTTTTATTGTTCATGATGATATATTTTTATCTTGTGCAATGTAACATCAGAGATT
TTGAGACACAACGTGGCTTTCCCCCCCCCCCCATGACATTAACCTATAAAAATAGGCGTATCACGAGGCC
Features (pLannotate 1.2.2; 15 found; start..end, strand, type, name):
     17..361     -  rep_origin     f1 ori (sequence partly withheld): f1 bacteriophage origin of replication; arrow indicates direction of (+) strand synthesis
    380..431     +  misc_feature   bom (fragment): basis of mobility region from pBR322
    437..594     -  CDS            lacZα (fragment): LacZα fragment of β-galactosidase; lacZ fragment
    733..750     +  misc_feature   MCS (fragment): pUC18/19 multiple cloning site
    778..796     +  promoter       T7 promoter: promoter for bacteriophage T7 RNA polymerase
    804..826     +  RBS            RBS: efficient ribosome binding site from bacteriophage T7 gene 10 (Olins and Rangwala, 1989)
    831..1955    +  CDS            tgt: TGT_ECOLI - Experimental evidence at protein level: Swiss-Prot protein existence level 1. Catalyzes the base-exchange of a guanine (G) residue with the queuine precursor 7-aminomethyl-7-deazaguanine (PreQ1) at position 34 (anticodon wobble position) in tRNAs with GU(N) anticodons (tRNA-Asp, -Asn, -His and -Tyr). Catalysis occurs through a double-displacement mechanism. The nucleophile active site attacks the C1' of nucleotide 34 to detach the guanine base from the RNA, forming a covalent enzyme-RNA intermediate. The proton acceptor active site deprotonates the incoming PreQ1, allowing a nucleo
   2188..2204    -  protein_bind   lac operator: The lac repressor binds to the lac operator to inhibit transcription in E. coli. This inhibition can be relieved by adding lactose or isopropyl-β-D-thiogalactopyranoside (IPTG). lac repressor encoded by lacI
   2212..2242    -  promoter       lac promoter: promoter for the E. coli lac operon
   2257..2278    -  protein_bind   CAP binding site: CAP binding activates transcription in the presence of cAMP. E. coli catabolite activator protein
   2291..2383    -  CDS            lacI (fragment): lac repressor; lacI; The lac repressor binds to the lac operator to inhibit transcription in E. coli. This inhibition can be relieved by adding lactose or isopropyl-β-D-thiogalactopyranoside (IPTG).
   2566..3154    -  rep_origin     ori: high-copy-number ColE1/pMB1/pBR322/pUC origin of replication
   3326..3464    -  CDS            bla(M) (fragment): β-lactamase lacking the signal sequence; bla(M); allows cytosolic expression of β-lactamase
   3484..3607    -  rep_origin     ori (fragment): high-copy-number ColE1/pMB1/pBR322/pUC origin of replication
   3750..4559    -  CDS            KanR: aminoglycoside phosphotransferase; aph(3')-Ia; confers resistance to kanamycin in bacteria or G418 (Geneticin®) in eukaryotes
