[The description below was written by a language model from this plasmid's Addgene catalogue record and pLannotate feature annotations shown in this document.]
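Description:
TGT-His is a bacterial expression plasmid built on the pUCIDT-Kan cloning backbone that produces Escherichia coli tRNA guanine transglycosylase (TGT) with a C-terminal His tag. It replicates in E. coli through a high-copy ColE1/pUC-type origin and is selected with kanamycin via an aph(3')-Ia aminoglycoside phosphotransferase gene. The annotated sequence also carries an f1 phage origin and several backbone remnants: fragments of lacZα, the pUC multiple cloning site, a bom region, lacI, β-lactamase, and a second partial origin, along with a lac promoter/operator and CAP site lying downstream of the insert on the opposite strand. The β-lactamase and lacI pieces are only fragments, so no ampicillin resistance or functional repressor should be assumed. The catalogue lists a total size of about 4 kb, whereas the sequenced record is roughly 4.7 kb.

The expression cassette consists of a T7 promoter followed by the efficient ribosome binding site from phage T7 gene 10 and the tgt open reading frame, cloned between PstI and HindIII sites. The His tag is recorded in the catalogue but is not separately annotated in the feature table, and no T7 terminator or lac operator adjacent to the T7 promoter is annotated. Transcription depends on T7 RNA polymerase, so protein production requires a host supplying that enzyme. TGT naturally exchanges the guanine at the wobble position 34 of certain tRNAs for the queuine precursor preQ1. The associated publication uses this activity for RNA-TAG, an enzymatic method for covalently labeling RNA by transglycosylation at guanosine, so the plasmid serves as a source of affinity-purifiable enzyme for that purpose.
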