Addgene plasmid #138201: TGT-His
Purpose: Expresses E. Coli TGT with a C-terminal His Tag
Depositing lab: Neal Devaraj. Depositing organization: University of California, San Diego (UCSD). Publication: Enzymatic covalent labeling of RNA with RNA transglycosylation at guanosine (RNA-TAG). Busby KN, Devaraj NK. Methods Enzymol. 2020;641:373-399. doi: 10.1016/bs.mie.2020.03.009. Epub 2020 Apr 20. PubMed 32713531.
Backbone
  Vector backbone: pUCIDT-Kan
  Backbone manufacturer: IDT
  Backbone size w/o insert (bp): 3000
  Total vector size (bp): 4000
  Vector type: Bacterial Expression
Growth in bacteria
  Bacterial resistance: Kanamycin, 50 μg/mL
  Growth temperature: 37°C
  Growth strain: DH5alpha
  Copy number: Unknown
Gene/Insert
  Gene/Insert name: E Coli tRNA Guanine Transglycosylase-His (alt name: TGT)
  Species: E. Coli
  Insert size (bp): 1146
  Promoter: T7 promoter
  Tag / fusion protein: His (C terminal on insert)
  Cloning method: Restriction Enzyme; 5′ cloning site PstI (unknown if destroyed); 3′ cloning site HindIII (unknown if destroyed)
  Sequencing primers: 5′ T7 Promoter
Resource information
  A portion of this plasmid was derived from a plasmid made by: Seth Alexander
Terms and licenses: Academic/Nonprofit Terms; Industry Terms: Not Available to Industry
Depositor comments: J. Am. Chem. Soc. 2015, 137, 40, 12756-12759
How to cite: TGT-His was a gift from Neal Devaraj (Addgene plasmid # 138201 ; http://n2t.net/addgene:138201 ; RRID:Addgene_138201)
