>Addgene plasmid #138201 | TGT-His | depositor partial sequence | sequence record 266771 | Gene sequence and MCS
CTGCAGGGCCAGTGAATTCGAGCTCGGTACCTCGCGAATGCATCTAGATATCGGATCCTAATACGACTCA
CTATAGGGAATAATTTTGTTTAACTTTAAGAAGGAGATATAATGAAATTTGAACTGGACACCACCGACGG
TCGCGCACGCCGTGGCCGCCTGGTCTTTGATCGTGGCGTAGTGGAAACGCCTTGTTTTATGCCTGTTGGC
ACCTACGGCACCGTAAAAGGGATGACGCCGGAAGAAGTTGAAGCCACTGGCGCGCAAATTATCCTCGGCA
ACACCTTCCACCTGTGGCTGCGCCCGGGCCAGGAAATCATGAAACTGCACGGCGATCTGCACGATTTTAT
GCAGTGGAAGGGGCCGATCCTCACCGACTCCGGCGGCTTCCAGGTCTTCAGCCTTGGCGATATTCGTAAA
ATCACCGAACAGGGCGTGCACTTCCGTAACCCGATCAACGGCGATCCGATTTTCCTCGATCCTGAAAAAT
CAATGGAGATTCAGTACGATCTTGGTTCGGATATCGTCATGATCTTTGATGAGTGTACGCCGTATCCTGC
TGACTGGGATTACGCAAAACGCTCCATGGAGATGTCTCTGCGTTGGGCGAAGCGTAGCCGTGAGCGTTTT
GACAGTCTCGGAAACAAAAATGCGCTGTTTGGTATCATCCAGGGCAGCGTTTACGAAGATTTACGTGATA
TTTCTGTTAAAGGTCTGGTAGATATCGGTTTTGATGGCTACGCTGTCGGCGGTCTGGCTGTGGGTGAGCC
GAAAGCAGATATGCACCGCATTCTGGAGCATGTATGCCCGCAAATTCCGGCAGACAAACCGCGTTACCTG
ATGGGCGTTGGTAAACCAGAAGACCTGGTTGAAGGCGTACGTCGTGGTATCGATATGTTTGACTGCGTAA
TGCCAACCCGCAACGCCCGAAATGGTCATTTGTTCGTGACCGATGGCGTGGTGAAAATCCGCAATGCGAA
GTATAAGAGCGATACTGGCCCACTCGATCCTGAGTGTGATTGCTACACCTGTCGCAATTATTCACGCGCT
TACTTGCATCATCTTGACCGTTGCAACGAAATATTAGGCGCGCGACTCAACACCATTCATAACCTTCGTT
ACTACCAGCGTTTGATGGCGGGTTTACGCAAGGCTATTGAAGAGGGTAAATTAGAGAGCTTCGTAACTGA
TTTTTACCAGCGTCAGGGGCGAGAAGTACCACCTTTGAACGTTGATCACCATCACCACCATCACTAAAAA
GGCGGGCCTCGAGCAAAGCCCGCCGAAAGGCGGGCTTTTCTGTGTAAGCTT
